>Addgene plasmid #140147 | pCEFL GAL4dbd-KLF4 1-156 | addgene full sequence | sequence record 288288 | Addgene NGS Result
GGGCAGAGCGCACATCGCCCACAGTCCCCGAGAAGTTGGGGGGAGGGGTCGGCAATTGAACCGGTGCCTA
GAGAAGGTGGCGCGGGGTAAACTGGGAAAGTGATGTCGTGTACTGGCTCCGCCTTTTTCCCGAGGGTGGG
GGAGAACCGTATATAAGTGCAGTAGTCGCCGTGAACGTTCTTTTTCGCAACGGGTTTGCCGCCAGAACAC
AGGTAAGTGCCGTGTGTGGTTCCCGCGGGCCTGGCCTCTTTACGGGTTATGGCCCTTGCGTGCCTTGAAT
TACTTCCACCTGGCTGCAGTACGTGATTCTTGATCCCGAGCTTCGGGTTGGAAGTGGGTGGGAGAGTTCG
AGGCCTTGCGCTTAAGGAGCCCCTTCGCCTCGTGCTTGAGTTGAGGCCTGGCCTGGGCGCTGGGGCCGCC
GCGTGCGAATCTGGTGGCACCTTCGCGCCTGTCTCGCTGCTTTCGATAAGTCTCTAGCCATTTAAAATTT
TTGATGACCTGCTGCGACGCTTTTTTTCTGGCAAGATAGTCTTGTAAATGCGGGCCAAGATCGATCTGCA
CACTGGTATTTCGGTTTTTGGGGCCGCGGGCGGCGACGGGGCCCGTGCGTCCCAGCGCACATGTTCGGCG
AGGCGGGGCCTGCGAGCGCGGCCACCGAGAATCGGACGGGGGTAGTCTCAAGCTGGCCGGCCTGCTCTGG
TGCCTGGCCTCGCGCCGCCGTGTATCGCCCCGCCCTGGGCGGCAAGGCTGGCCCGGTCGGCACCAGTTGC
GTGAGCGGAAAGATGGCCGCTTCCCGGCCCTGCTGCAGGGAGCTCAAAATGGAGGACGCGGCGCTCGGGA
GAGCGGGCGGGTGAGTCACCCACACAAAGGAAAAGGGCCTTTCCGTCCTCAGCCGTCGCTTCATGTGACT
CCACGGAGTACCGGGCGCCGTCCAGGCACCTCGATTAGTTCTCGAGCTTTTGGAGTACGTCGTCTTTAGG
TTGGGGGGAGGGGTTTTATGCGATGGAGTTTCCCCACACTGAGTGGGTGGAGACTGAAGTTAGGCCAGCT
TGGCACTTGATGTAATTCTCCTTGGAATTTGCCCTTTTTGAGTTTGGATCTTGGTTCATTCTCAAGCCTC
AGACAGTGGTTCAAAGTTTTTTTCTTCCATTTCAGGTGTCGTGAGGAATTGGCGAAGCTCAGTTAACGGC
CATTGTGGCCATCAAGCTTGAAGCAAGCCTCCTGAAAGATGAAGCTACTGTCTTCTATCGAACAAGCATG
CGATATTTGCCGACTTAAAAAGCTCAAGTGCTCCAAAGAAAAACCGAAGTGCGCCAAGTGTCTGAAGAAC
AACTGGGAGTGTCGCTACTCTCCCAAAACCAAAAGGTCTCCGCTGACTAGGGCACATCTGACAGAAGTGG
AATCAAGGCTAGAAAGACTGGAACAGCTATTTCTACTGATTTTTCCTCGAGAAGACCTTGACATGATTTT
GAAAATGGATTCTTTACAGGATATAAAAGCATTGTTAACAGGATTATTTGTACAAGATAATGTGAATAAA
GATGCCGTCACAGATAGATTGGCTTCAGTGGAGACTGATATGCCTCTAACATTGAGACAGCATAGAATAA
GTGCGACATCATCATCGGAAGAGAGTAGTAACAAAGGTCAAAGACAGTTGACTGTATCGCCGGAATTTGG
ATCCATGAGGCAGCCACCTGGCGAGTCTGACATGGCTGTCAGCGACGCGCTGCTCCCATCTTTCTCCACG
TTCGCGTCTGGCCCGGCGGGAAGGGAGAAGACACTGCGTCAAGCAGGTGCCCCGAATAACCGCTGGCGGG
AGGAGCTCTCCCACATGAAGCGACTTCCCCCAGTGCTTCCCGGCCGCCCCTATGACCTGGCGGCGGCGAC
CGTGGCCACAGACCTGGAGAGCGGCGGAGCCGGTGCGGCTTGCGGCGGTAGCAACCTGGCGCCCCTACCT
CGGAGAGAGACCGAGGAGTTCAACGATCTCCTGGACCTGGACTTTATTCTCTCCAATTCGCTGACCCATC
CTCCGGAGTCAGTGGCCGCCACCGTGTCCTCGTCAGCGTCAGCCTCCTCTTCGTCGTCGCCGTCGAGCAG
CGGCCCTGCCAGCGCGCCCTCCACCTGCAGCTTCACCTATCCGATCCGGGCCTAAGCGGCCGCACTCGAG
ATATCGGCCTCCAGGGCCTCTAGAGGGCCCTATTCTATAGTGTCACCTAAATGCTAGAGCTCGCTGATCA
GCCTCGACTGTGCCTTCTAGTTGCCAGCCATCTGTTGTTTGCCCCTCCCCCGTGCCTTCCTTGACCCTGG
AAGGTGCCACTCCCACTGTCCTTTCCTAATAAAATGAGGAAATTGCATCGCATTGTCTGAGTAGGTGTCA
TTCTATTCTGGGGGGTGGGGTGGGGCAGGACAGCAAGGGGGAGGATTGGGAAGACAATAGCAGGCATGCT
GGGGATGCGGTGGGCTCTATGGCTTCTGAGGCGGAAAGAACCAGCTGGGGCTCTAGGGGGTATCCCC
[124 nt withheld, positions 2518-2641]
C
[91 nt withheld, positions 2643-2733]
A
[49 nt withheld, positions 2735-2783]
CCTTTGACGTTGGAGTCCACGTTCTTT
[37 nt withheld, positions 2811-2847]
ACCCTATCTCGGTCTATTCTTTTGATTTATAAGGGATTTTGCCGATTTCGGCCTATTGGTTAAAAAATGA
GCTGATTTAACAAAAATTTAACGCGAATTAATTCTGTGGAATGTGTGTCAGTTAGGGTGTGGAAAGTCCC
CAGGCTCCCCAGCAGGCAGAAGTATGCAAAGCATGCATCTCAATTAGTCAGCAACCAGGTGTGGAAAGTC
CCCAGGCTCCCCAGCAGGCAGAAGTATGCAAAGCATGCATCTCAATTAGTCAGCAACCATAGTCCCGCCC
CTAACTCCGCCCATCCCGCCCCTAACTCCGCCCAGTTCCGCCCATTCTCCGCCCCATGGCTGACTAATTT
TTTTTATTTATGCAGAGGCCGAGGCCGCCTCTGCCTCTGAGCTATTCCAGAAGTAGTGAGGAGGCTTTTT
TGGAGGCCTAGGCTTTTGCAAAAAGCTCCCGGGAGCTTGTATATCCATTTTCGGATCTGATCAAGAGACA
GGATGAGGATCGTTTCGCATGATTGAACAAGATGGATTGCACGCAGGTTCTCCGGCCGCTTGGGTGGAGA
GGCTATTCGGCTATGACTGGGCACAACAGACAATCGGCTGCTCTGATGCCGCCGTGTTCCGGCTGTCAGC
GCAGGGGCGCCCGGTTCTTTTTGTCAAGACCGACCTGTCCGGTGCCCTGAATGAACTGCAGGACGAGGCA
GCGCGGCTATCGTGGCTGGCCACGACGGGCGTTCCTTGCGCAGCTGTGCTCGACGTTGTCACTGAAGCGG
GAAGGGACTGGCTGCTATTGGGCGAAGTGCCGGGGCAGGATCTCCTGTCATCTCACCTTGCTCCTGCCGA
GAAAGTATCCATCATGGCTGATGCAATGCGGCGGCTGCATACGCTTGATCCGGCTACCTGCCCATTCGAC
CACCAAGCGAAACATCGCATCGAGCGAGCACGTACTCGGATGGAAGCCGGTCTTGTCGATCAGGATGATC
TGGACGAAGAGCATCAGGGGCTCGCGCCAGCCGAACTGTTCGCCAGGCTCAAGGCGCGCATGCCCGACGG
CGAGGATCTCGTCGTGACCCATGGCGATGCCTGCTTGCCGAATATCATGGTGGAAAATGGCCGCTTTTCT
GGATTCATCGACTGTGGCCGGCTGGGTGTGGCGGACCGCTATCAGGACATAGCGTTGGCTACCCGTGATA
TTGCTGAAGAGCTTGGCGGCGAATGGGCTGACCGCTTCCTCGTGCTTTACGGTATCGCCGCTCCCGATTC
GCAGCGCATCGCCTTCTATCGCCTTCTTGACGAGTTCTTCTGAGCGGGACTCTGGGGTTCGAAATGACCG
ACCAAGCGACGCCCAACCTGCCATCACGAGATTTCGATTCCACCGCCGCCTTCTATGAAAGGTTGGGCTT
CGGAATCGTTTTCCGGGACGCCGGCTGGATGATCCTCCAGCGCGGGGATCTCATGCTGGAGTTCTTCGCC
CACCCCAACTTGTTTATTGCAGCTTATAATGGTTACAAATAAAGCAATAGCATCACAAATTTCACAAATA
AAGCATTTTTTTCACTGCATTCTAGTTGTGGTTTGTCCAAACTCATCAATGTATCTTATCATGTCTGTAT
ACCGTCGACCTCTAGCTAGAGCTTGGCGTAATCATGGTCATAGCTGTTTCCTGTGTGAAATTGTTATCCG
CTCACAATTCCACACAACATACGAGCCGGAAGCATAAAGTGTAAAGCCTGGGGTGCCTAATGAGTGAGCT
AACTCACATTAATTGCGTTGCGCTCACTGCCCGCTTTCCAGTCGGGAAACCTGTCGTGCCAGCTGCATTA
ATGAATCGGCCAACGCGCGGGGAGAGGCGGTTTGCGTATTGGGCGCTCTTCCGCTTCCTCGCTCACTGAC
TCGCTGCGCTCGGTCGTTCGGCTGCGGCGAGCGGTATCAGCTCACTCAAAGGCGGTAATACGGTTATCCA
CAGAATCAGGGGATAACGCAGGAAAGAACATGTGAGCAAAAGGCCAGCAAAAGGCCAGGAACCGTAAAAA
GGCCGCGTTGCTGGCGTTTTTCCATAGGCTCCGCCCCCCTGACGAGCATCACAAAAATCGACGCTCAAGT
CAGAGGTGGCGAAACCCGACAGGACTATAAAGATACCAGGCGTTTCCCCCTGGAAGCTCCCTCGTGCGCT
CTCCTGTTCCGACCCTGCCGCTTACCGGATACCTGTCCGCCTTTCTCCCTTCGGGAAGCGTGGCGCTTTC
TCATAGCTCACGCTGTAGGTATCTCAGTTCGGTGTAGGTCGTTCGCTCCAAGCTGGGCTGTGTGCACGAA
CCCCCCGTTCAGCCCGACCGCTGCGCCTTATCCGGTAACTATCGTCTTGAGTCCAACCCGGTAAGACACG
ACTTATCGCCACTGGCAGCAGCCACTGGTAACAGGATTAGCAGAGCGAGGTATGTAGGCGGTGCTACAGA
GTTCTTGAAGTGGTGGCCTAACTACGGCTACACTAGAAGAACAGTATTTGGTATCTGCGCTCTGCTGAAG
CCAGTTACCTTCGGAAAAAGAGTTGGTAGCTCTTGATCCGGCAAACAAACCACCGCTGGTAGCGGTGGTT
TTTTTGTTTGCAAGCAGCAGATTACGCGCAGAAAAAAAGGATCTCAAGAAGATCCTTTGATCTTTTCTAC
GGGGTCTGACGCTCAGTGGAACGAAAACTCACGTTAAGGGATTTTGGTCATGAGATTATCAAAAAGGATC
TTCACCTAGATCCTTTTAAATTAAAAATGAAGTTTTAAATCAATCTAAAGTATATATGAGTAAACTTGGT
CTGACAGTTACCAATGCTTAATCAGTGAGGCACCTATCTCAGCGATCTGTCTATTTCGTTCATCCATAGT
TGCCTGACTCCCCGTCGTGTAGATAACTACGATACGGGAGGGCTTACCATCTGGCCCCAGTGCTGCAATG
ATACCGCGAGACCCACGCTCACCGGCTCCAGATTTATCAGCAATAAACCAGCCAGCCGGAAGGGCCGAGC
GCAGAAGTGGTCCTGCAACTTTATCCGCCTCCATCCAGTCTATTAATTGTTGCCGGGAAGCTAGAGTAAG
TAGTTCGCCAGTTAATAGTTTGCGCAACGTTGTTGCCATTGCTACAGGCATCGTGGTGTCACGCTCGTCG
TTTGGTATGGCTTCATTCAGCTCCGGTTCCCAACGATCAAGGCGAGTTACATGATCCCCCATGTTGTGCA
AAAAAGCGGTTAGCTCCTTCGGTCCTCCGATCGTTGTCAGAAGTAAGTTGGCCGCAGTGTTATCACTCAT
GGTTATGGCAGCACTGCATAATTCTCTTACTGTCATGCCATCCGTAAGATGCTTTTCTGTGACTGGTGAG
TACTCAACCAAGTCATTCTGAGAATAGTGTATGCGGCGACCGAGTTGCTCTTGCCCGGCGTCAATACGGG
ATAATACCGCGCCACATAGCAGAACTTTAAAAGTGCTCATCATTGGAAAACGTTCTTCGGGGCGAAAACT
CTCAAGGATCTTACCGCTGTTGAGATCCAGTTCGATGTAACCCACTCGTGCACCCAACTGATCTTCAGCA
TCTTTTACTTTCACCAGCGTTTCTGGGTGAGCAAAAACAGGAAGGCAAAATGCCGCAAAAAAGGGAATAA
GGGCGACACGGAAATGTTGAATACTCATACTCTTCCTTTTTCAATATTATTGAAGCATTTATCAGGGTTA
TTGTCTCATGAGCGGATACATATTTGAATGTATTTAGAAAAATAAACAAATAGGGGTTCCGCGCACATTT
CCCCGAAAAGTGCCACCTGACGTCGACGGATCGGGAGATCGATCTCCCGATCCCCTATGGTGCACTCTCA
GTACAATCTGCTCTGATGCCGCATAGTTAAGCCAGTATCTGCTCCCTGCTTGTGTGTTGGAGGTCGCTGA
GTAGTGCGCGAGCAAAATTTAAGCTACAACAAGGCAAGGCTTGACCGACAATTGCATGAAGAATCTGCTT
AGGGTTAGGCGTTTTGCGCTGCTTCGAGCTTTGCAAAGATGGATAAAGTTTTAAACAGAGAGGAATCTTT
GCAGCTAATGGACCTTCTAGGTCTTGAAAGGAGTGGGAATTGGCTCCGGTGCCCGTCAGT
Features (pLannotate 1.2.2; 22 found; start..end, strand, type, name):
      1..212     +  promoter       EF-1α core promoter: core promoter for human elongation factor EF-1α
    213..322     +  intron         EF-1α intron A (fragment): intron upstream of the start codon of human EF-1α
    952..1155    +  intron         EF-1α intron A: truncated intron upstream of the start codon of human EF-1α
   1229..1669    +  CDS            GAL4 DNA binding domain: DNA binding domain of the GAL4 transcriptional activator; Saccharomyces cerevisiae GAL4 (truncated)
   1685..2152    +  CDS            KLF4 (fragment): KLF4_HUMAN - Also known as EZF, GKLF. Experimental evidence at protein level: Swiss-Prot protein existence level 1. Transcription factor; can act both as activator and as repressor. Binds the 5'-CACCC-3' core sequence. Binds to the promoter region of its own gene and can activate its own transcription. Regulates the expression of key transcription factors during embryonic development. Plays an important role in maintaining embryonic stem cells, and in preventing their differentiation. Required for establishing the barrier function of the skin and for postnatal maturation and maintenance of the
   2204..2222    -  promoter       SP6 promoter: promoter for bacteriophage SP6 RNA polymerase
   2248..2472    +  polyA_signal   bGH poly(A) signal: bovine growth hormone polyadenylation signal
   2476..2497    +  promoter       SV40 promoter (fragment): SV40 enhancer and early promoter
   2518..2946    +  rep_origin     f1 ori (sequence partly withheld): f1 bacteriophage origin of replication; arrow indicates direction of (+) strand synthesis
   2960..3289    +  promoter       SV40 promoter: SV40 enhancer and early promoter
   3356..4147    +  CDS            neo: KKA2_KLEPN - Also known as kan, nptII. Experimental evidence at protein level: Swiss-Prot protein existence level 1. Resistance to kanamycin, neomycin, paromomycin, ribostamycin, butirosin and gentamicin B. From Klebsiella pneumoniae.
   4171..4329    +  CDS            ble (fragment): BLE_KLEPN - Experimental evidence at protein level: Swiss-Prot protein existence level 1. Binding protein with a strong affinity to the bleomycin family of antibiotics. Binds to CL990; an antimitotic-antibiotic compound. From Klebsiella pneumoniae.
   4324..4445    +  polyA_signal   SV40 poly(A) signal: SV40 polyadenylation signal
   4518..4534    -  protein_bind   lac operator: The lac repressor binds to the lac operator to inhibit transcription in E. coli. This inhibition can be relieved by adding lactose or isopropyl-β-D-thiogalactopyranoside (IPTG). lac repressor encoded by lacI
   4542..4572    -  promoter       lac promoter: promoter for the E. coli lac operon
   4587..4608    -  protein_bind   CAP binding site: CAP binding activates transcription in the presence of cAMP. E. coli catabolite activator protein
   4621..4713    -  CDS            lacI (fragment): lac repressor; lacI; The lac repressor binds to the lac operator to inhibit transcription in E. coli. This inhibition can be relieved by adding lactose or isopropyl-β-D-thiogalactopyranoside (IPTG).
   4896..5484    -  rep_origin     ori: high-copy-number ColE1/pMB1/pBR322/pUC origin of replication
   5655..6515    -  CDS            AmpR: β-lactamase; bla; confers resistance to ampicillin, carbenicillin, and related antibiotics
   6516..6620    -  promoter       AmpR promoter: bla
   6683..6735    -  misc_feature   bom (fragment): basis of mobility region from pBR322
   6876..6942    +  CDS            small t antigen (fragment): SV40 (simian virus 40) small t antigen
