[The description below was written by a language model from this plasmid's Addgene catalogue record and pLannotate feature annotations shown in this document.]
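Description:
pCEFL GAL4dbd-KLF4 1-156 is a 6,967 bp mammalian expression plasmid built on the pCEFL backbone. It encodes a chimeric protein in which the DNA-binding domain of the yeast transcriptional activator GAL4 is fused to the N-terminus of the first 156 amino acids of human KLF4. This is the region the record identifies as the activation domain, and residues 157 to 479 are deleted. The fusion is driven by the human EF-1α promoter, annotated as the core promoter followed by portions of EF-1α intron A, and transcripts are terminated by the bovine growth hormone polyadenylation signal. The insert was placed between HindIII and NotI sites, both of which are retained. An SP6 promoter lies in reverse orientation just downstream of the coding region and mainly serves as a sequencing primer site.

For propagation in E. coli the plasmid carries a high-copy ColE1/pUC-type origin and a β-lactamase gene conferring ampicillin resistance, along with an f1 origin. A separate cassette, made up of the SV40 enhancer/early promoter, the neomycin phosphotransferase gene and the SV40 poly(A) signal, allows G418 selection of stably transfected mammalian cells. The remaining annotations (partial ble, lacI, bom and small t antigen segments, and lac promoter/operator elements) appear to be backbone remnants rather than functional parts.

Fusions of this kind are typically co-transfected with a reporter carrying GAL4 binding (UAS) sites. This lets the transactivation activity of the KLF4 N-terminal domain be measured independently of KLF4's own DNA binding. The associated publication concerns YAP1/TAZ-TEAD networks limiting KLF4 activity in skin homeostasis.
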