Addgene plasmid #140147: pCEFL GAL4dbd-KLF4 1-156
Purpose: GAL4-DNA binding domain fusion protein with the 156 N-terminal amino acids of human KLF4 (activation domain)
Depositing lab: Ramiro Iglesias-Bartolome. Publication: YAP1/TAZ-TEAD transcriptional networks maintain skin homeostasis by regulating cell proliferation and limiting KLF4 activity. Yuan Y, Park J, Feng A, Awasthi P, Wang Z, Chen Q, Iglesias-Bartolome R. Nat Commun. 2020 Mar 19;11(1):1472. doi: 10.1038/s41467-020-15301-0. PubMed 32193376.
Backbone
  Vector backbone: pCEFL
  Total vector size (bp): 6967
  Vector type: Mammalian Expression
  Selectable markers: Neomycin (select with G418)
Growth in bacteria
  Bacterial resistance: Ampicillin, 100 μg/mL
  Growth temperature: 37°C
  Growth strain: DH5alpha
  Copy number: High Copy
Gene/Insert
  Gene/Insert name: KLF4 aa 1-156
  Species: H. sapiens (human)
  Mutation: Deleted amino acids 157 to 479
  GenBank ID: NM_004235
  Entrez Gene: KLF4 (a.k.a. EZF, GKLF)
  Promoter: EF1a
  Tag / fusion protein: GAL4dbd (N terminal on insert)
  Cloning method: Restriction Enzyme; 5′ cloning site HindIII (not destroyed); 3′ cloning site NotI (not destroyed)
  Sequencing primers: 5′ TTCTTCCATTTCAGGTGTCG; 3′ ATT TAG GTG ACA CTA TAG
Terms and licenses: Academic/Nonprofit Terms; Industry Terms: Not Available to Industry
How to cite: pCEFL GAL4dbd-KLF4 1-156 was a gift from Ramiro Iglesias-Bartolome (Addgene plasmid # 140147 ; http://n2t.net/addgene:140147 ; RRID:Addgene_140147)
